Addgene plasmid #22044: HA-VHL Y98H-pRc/CMV
Depositing lab: William Kaelin. Depositing organization: Dana-Farber Cancer Institute. Publication: The von Hippel-Lindau tumor suppressor protein is required for proper assembly of an extracellular fibronectin matrix. Ohh M, Yauch RL, Lonergan KM, Whaley JM, Stemmer-Rachamimov AO, Louis DN, Gavin BJ, Kley N, Kaelin WG, Iliopoulos O. Mol Cell. 1998 Jun . 1(7):959-68. 10.1016/S1097-2765(00)80096-9 PubMed 9651579.
Backbone
  Vector backbone: pRc/CMV
  Backbone manufacturer: Invitrogen
  Backbone size w/o insert (bp): 5448
  Vector type: Mammalian Expression
  Selectable markers: Neomycin (select with G418)
Growth in bacteria
  Bacterial resistance: Ampicillin, 100 μg/mL
  Growth temperature: 37°C
  Growth strain: DH5alpha
  Growth instructions: DH5 alpha or XL1 @ 37˚C
  Copy number: High Copy
Gene/Insert
  Gene/Insert name: von Hippel-Lindau tumor suppressor (VHL) (alt name: vHL)
  Species: H. sapiens (human)
  Insert size (bp): 745
  Mutation: point mutant, converting aa 98 from Tyrosine to Histidine (Y98H)
  GenBank ID: NM_000551
  Entrez Gene: VHL (a.k.a. HRCA1, RCA1, VHL1, pVHL)
  Tag / fusion protein: HA-tag (N terminal on backbone)
  Cloning method: Restriction Enzyme; 5′ cloning site Hind III (destroyed during cloning); 3′ cloning site Xba I (destroyed during cloning)
  Sequencing primers: 5′ T7; 3′ SP6
Terms and licenses: Academic/Nonprofit Terms; Industry Terms: Not Available to Industry
How to cite: HA-VHL Y98H-pRc/CMV was a gift from William Kaelin (Addgene plasmid # 22044 ; http://n2t.net/addgene:22044 ; RRID:Addgene_22044)
