[The description below was written by a language model from this plasmid's Addgene catalogue record and pLannotate feature annotations shown in this document.]
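Description:
HA-VHL Y98H-pRc/CMV is a mammalian expression plasmid built on the Invitrogen pRc/CMV backbone, carrying a human von Hippel-Lindau tumor suppressor (VHL) cDNA with a point mutation that changes tyrosine 98 to histidine. The protein is expressed with an N-terminal HA epitope tag; the tag is listed in the catalogue entry but is not separately annotated in the feature table, which shows the VHL coding sequence alone. Transcription is driven by the human cytomegalovirus immediate-early enhancer and promoter and terminated by the bovine growth hormone polyadenylation signal. T7 and SP6 phage promoters flank the insert, serving as sequencing primer sites and potentially allowing in vitro transcription. The insert was cloned between HindIII and XbaI sites, both destroyed in the process.

In bacteria the plasmid is maintained at high copy through a ColE1/pUC-type origin and selected with ampicillin via the β-lactamase gene; an M13 phage origin is also present, which can support single-stranded DNA production. For mammalian cells, a separate cassette places the neomycin phosphotransferase gene under the SV40 early promoter with an SV40 polyadenylation signal, permitting G418 selection of stable transfectants. Short annotated fragments (HIV-1 LTR, ble, lacI, lac promoter/operator) appear to be backbone remnants or partial matches rather than functional modules.

The VHL protein is the substrate-recognition subunit of an E3 ubiquitin ligase complex that targets hydroxylated hypoxia-inducible factor for degradation. The construct is suited to transient or stable expression of an HA-detectable mutant VHL for comparison with the wild-type protein, and the associated publication concerns the role of VHL in assembly of an extracellular fibronectin matrix.
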