Features (pLannotate 1.2.2; 23 found; start..end, strand, type, name):
     36..80      -  misc_feature   bom (fragment): basis of mobility region from pBR322
    235..614     +  enhancer       CMV enhancer: human cytomegalovirus immediate early enhancer
    615..818     +  promoter       CMV promoter: human cytomegalovirus (CMV) immediate early promoter
    814..847     +  LTR            5' LTR (truncated) (fragment): truncated 5' long terminal repeat (LTR) from HIV-1
    863..881     +  promoter       T7 promoter: promoter for bacteriophage T7 RNA polymerase
    949..1587    +  CDS            VHL: VHL_HUMAN - Experimental evidence at protein level: Swiss-Prot protein existence level 1. Involved in the ubiquitination and subsequent proteasomal degradation via the von Hippel-Lindau ubiquitination complex. Seems to act as a target recruitment subunit in the E3 ubiquitin ligase complex and recruits hydroxylated hypoxia-inducible factor (HIF) under normoxic conditions. Involved in transcriptional repression through interaction with HIF1A, HIF1AN and histone deacetylases. Ubiquitinates, in an oxygen-responsive manner, ADRB2. From Homo sapiens (Human).
   1651..1669    -  promoter       SP6 promoter: promoter for bacteriophage SP6 RNA polymerase
   1695..1919    +  polyA_signal   bGH poly(A) signal: bovine growth hormone polyadenylation signal
   1923..1944    +  promoter       SV40 promoter (fragment): SV40 enhancer and early promoter
   1965..2478    +  rep_origin     M13 ori (sequence partly withheld): M13 bacteriophage origin of replication; arrow indicates direction of (+) strand synthesis
   2479..2497    -  misc_feature   MCS (fragment): pUC18/19 multiple cloning site
   2519..2591    +  promoter       SV40 promoter (fragment): SV40 enhancer and early promoter
   2618..2828    +  promoter       SV40 promoter: SV40 early promoter
   2903..3694    +  CDS            neo: KKA2_KLEPN - Also known as kan, nptII. Experimental evidence at protein level: Swiss-Prot protein existence level 1. Resistance to kanamycin, neomycin, paromomycin, ribostamycin, butirosin and gentamicin B. From Klebsiella pneumoniae.
   3718..3876    +  CDS            ble (fragment): BLE_KLEPN - Experimental evidence at protein level: Swiss-Prot protein existence level 1. Binding protein with a strong affinity to the bleomycin family of antibiotics. Binds to CL990; an antimitotic-antibiotic compound. From Klebsiella pneumoniae.
   3871..4005    +  polyA_signal   SV40 poly(A) signal: SV40 polyadenylation signal
   4061..4077    -  protein_bind   lac operator: The lac repressor binds to the lac operator to inhibit transcription in E. coli. This inhibition can be relieved by adding lactose or isopropyl-β-D-thiogalactopyranoside (IPTG). lac repressor encoded by lacI
   4085..4115    -  promoter       lac promoter: promoter for the E. coli lac operon
   4130..4151    -  protein_bind   CAP binding site: CAP binding activates transcription in the presence of cAMP. E. coli catabolite activator protein
   4164..4256    -  CDS            lacI (fragment): lac repressor; lacI; The lac repressor binds to the lac operator to inhibit transcription in E. coli. This inhibition can be relieved by adding lactose or isopropyl-β-D-thiogalactopyranoside (IPTG).
   4439..5027    -  rep_origin     ori: high-copy-number ColE1/pMB1/pBR322/pUC origin of replication
   5198..6058    -  CDS            AmpR: β-lactamase; bla; confers resistance to ampicillin, carbenicillin, and related antibiotics
   6059..6163    -  promoter       AmpR promoter: bla
>Addgene plasmid #22044 | HA-VHL Y98H-pRc/CMV | depositor full sequence | sequence record 10115 | Author sequence
GACGGATCGGGAGATCTCCCGATCCCCTATGGTCGACTCTCAGTACAATCTGCTCTGATGCCGCATAGTT
AAGCCAGTATCTGCTCCCTGCTTGTGTGTTGGAGGTCGCTGAGTAGTGCGCGAGCAAAATTTAAGCTACA
ACAAGGCAAGGCTTGACCGACAATTGCATGAAGAATCTGCTTAGGGTTAGGCGTTTTGCGCTGCTTCGCG
ATGTACGGGCCAGATATACGCGTTGACATTGATTATTGACTAGTTATTAATAGTAATCAATTACGGGGTC
ATTAGTTCATAGCCCATATATGGAGTTCCGCGTTACATAACTTACGGTAAATGGCCCGCCTGGCTGACCG
CCCAACGACCCCCGCCCATTGACGTCAATAATGACGTATGTTCCCATAGTAACGCCAATAGGGACTTTCC
ATTGACGTCAATGGGTGGACTATTTACGGTAAACTGCCCACTTGGCAGTACATCAAGTGTATCATATGCC
AAGTACGCCCCCTATTGACGTCAATGACGGTAAATGGCCCGCCTGGCATTATGCCCAGTACATGACCTTA
TGGGACTTTCCTACTTGGCAGTACATCTACGTATTAGTCATCGCTATTACCATGGTGATGCGGTTTTGGC
AGTACATCAATGGGCGTGGATAGCGGTTTGACTCACGGGGATTTCCAAGTCTCCACCCCATTGACGTCAA
TGGGAGTTTGTTTTGGCACCAAAATCAACGGGACTTTCCAAAATGTCGTAACAACTCCGCCCCATTGACG
CAAATGGGCGGTAGGCGTGTACGGTGGGAGGTCTATATAAGCAGAGCTCTCTGGCTAACTAGAGAACCCA
CTGCTTACTGGCTTATCGAAATTAATACGACTCACTATAGGGAGACCCAAGCTTACCATGGCCTACCCCT
ACGACGTGCCCGACTACGCCTCCCTCGGATCCGCCACCATGCCCCGGAGGGCGGAGAACTGGGACGAGGC
CGAGGTAGGCGCGGAGGAGGCAGGCGTCGAAGAGTACGGCCCTGAAGAAGACGGCGGGGAGGAGTCGGGC
GCCGAGGAGTCCGGCCCGGAAGAGTCCGGCCCGGAGGAACTGGGCGCCGAGGAGGAGATGGAGGCCGGGC
GGCCGCGGCCCGTGCTGCGCTCGGTGAACTCGCGCGAGCCCTCCCAGGTCATCTTCTGCAATCGCAGTCC
GCGCGTCGTGCTGCCCGTATGGCTCAACTTCGACGGCGAGCCGCAGCCCCACCCAACGCTGCCGCCTGGC
ACGGGCCGCCGCATCCACAGCTACCGAGGTCACCTTTGGCTCTTCAGAGATGCAGGGACACACGATGGGC
TTCTGGTTAACCAAACTGAATTATTTGTGCCATCTCTCAATGTTGACGGACAGCCTATTTTTGCCAATAT
CACACTGCCAGTGTATACTCTGAAAGAGCGATGCCTCCAGGTTGTCCGGAGCCTAGTCAAGCCTGAGAAT
TACAGGAGACTGGACATCGTCAGGTCGCTCTACGAAGATCTGGAAGACCACCCAAATGTGCAGAAAGACC
TGGAGCGGCTGACACAGGAGCGCATTGCACATCAACGGATGGGAGATTGAATTCTGCAGATATCCATCAC
ACTGGCGGCCGCTCGAGCATGCATCTCTAGAGGGCCCTATTCTATAGTGTCACCTAAATGCTAGAGCTCG
CTGATCAGCCTCGACTGTGCCTTCTAGTTGCCAGCCATCTGTTGTTTGCCCCTCCCCCGTGCCTTCCTTG
ACCCTGGAAGGTGCCACTCCCACTGTCCTTTCCTAATAAAATGAGGAAATTGCATCGCATTGTCTGAGTA
GGTGTCATTCTATTCTGGGGGGTGGGGTGGGGCAGGACAGCAAGGGGGAGGATTGGGAAGACAATAGCAG
GCATGCTGGGGATGCGGTGGGCTCTATGGCTTCTGAGGCGGAAAGAACCAGCTGGGGCTCGAGGGGGGAT
CCCC
[124 nt withheld, positions 1965-2088]
C
[32 nt withheld, positions 2090-2121]
CA
[57 nt withheld, positions 2124-2180]
A
[49 nt withheld, positions 2182-2230]
CCTTTGACGTTGGAGTCCACGTTCTTT
[37 nt withheld, positions 2258-2294]
ACCCTATCTCGGTCTATTCTTTTGATTTATAAGGGATTTTGGGGATTTCGGCCTATTGGTTAAAAAATGA
GCTGATTTAACAAAAATTTAACGCGAATTTTAACAAAAT
[37 nt withheld, positions 2404-2440]
T
[37 nt withheld, positions 2442-2478]
GGGTACCGAGCTCGAATTCTGTGGAATGTGTGTCAGTTAGGGTGTGGAAAGTCCCCAGGCTCCCCAGGCA
GGCAGAAGTATGCAAAGCATGCATCTCAATTAGTCAGCAACCAGGTGTGGAAAGTCCCCAGGCTCCCCAG
CAGGCAGAAGTATGCAAAGCATGCATCTCAATTAGTCAGCAACCATAGTCCCGCCCCTAACTCCGCCCAT
CCCGCCCCTAACTCCGCCCAGTTCCGCCCATTCTCCGCCCCATGGCTGACTAATTTTTTTTATTTATGCA
GAGGCCGAGGCCGCCTCGGCCTCTGAGCTATTCCAGAAGTAGTGAGGAGGCTTTTTTGGAGGCCTAGGCT
TTTGCAAAAAGCTCCCGGGAGCTTGGATATCCATTTTCGGATCTGATCAAGAGACAGGATGAGGATCGTT
TCGCATGATTGAACAAGATGGATTGCACGCAGGTTCTCCGGCCGCTTGGGTGGAGAGGCTATTCGGCTAT
GACTGGGCACAACAGACAATCGGCTGCTCTGATGCCGCCGTGTTCCGGCTGTCAGCGCAGGGGCGCCCGG
TTCTTTTTGTCAAGACCGACCTGTCCGGTGCCCTGAATGAACTGCAGGACGAGGCAGCGCGGCTATCGTG
GCTGGCCACGACGGGCGTTCCTTGCGCAGCTGTGCTCGACGTTGTCACTGAAGCGGGAAGGGACTGGCTG
CTATTGGGCGAAGTGCCGGGGCAGGATCTCCTGTCATCTCACCTTGCTCCTGCCGAGAAAGTATCCATCA
TGGCTGATGCAATGCGGCGGCTGCATACGCTTGATCCGGCTACCTGCCCATTCGACCACCAAGCGAAACA
TCGCATCGAGCGAGCACGTACTCGGATGGAAGCCGGTCTTGTCGATCAGGATGATCTGGACGAAGAGCAT
CAGGGGCTCGCGCCAGCCGAACTGTTCGCCAGGCTCAAGGCGCGCATGCCCGACGGCGAGGATCTCGTCG
TGACCCATGGCGATGCCTGCTTGCCGAATATCATGGTGGAAAATGGCCGCTTTTCTGGATTCATCGACTG
TGGCCGGCTGGGTGTGGCGGACCGCTATCAGGACATAGCGTTGGCTACCCGTGATATTGCTGAAGAGCTT
GGCGGCGAATGGGCTGACCGCTTCCTCGTGCTTTACGGTATCGCCGCTCCCGATTCGCAGCGCATCGCCT
TCTATCGCCTTCTTGACGAGTTCTTCTGAGCGGGACTCTGGGGTTCGAAATGACCGACCAAGCGACGCCC
AACCTGCCATCACGAGATTTCGATTCCACCGCCGCCTTCTATGAAAGGTTGGGCTTCGGAATCGTTTTCC
GGGACGCCGGCTGGATGATCCTCCAGCGCGGGGATCTCATGCTGGAGTTCTTCGCCCACCCCAACTTGTT
TATTGCAGCTTATAATGGTTACAAATAAAGCAATAGCATCACAAATTTCACAAATAAAGCATTTTTTTCA
CTGCATTCTAGTTGTGGTTTGTCCAAACTCATCAATGTATCTTATCATGTCTGGATCCCGTCGACCTCGA
GAGCTTGGCGTAATCATGGTCATAGCTGTTTCCTGTGTGAAATTGTTATCCGCTCACAATTCCACACAAC
ATACGAGCCGGAAGCATAAAGTGTAAAGCCTGGGGTGCCTAATGAGTGAGCTAACTCACATTAATTGCGT
TGCGCTCACTGCCCGCTTTCCAGTCGGGAAACCTGTCGTGCCAGCTGCATTAATGAATCGGCCAACGCGC
GGGGAGAGGCGGTTTGCGTATTGGGCGCTCTTCCGCTTCCTCGCTCACTGACTCGCTGCGCTCGGTCGTT
CGGCTGCGGCGAGCGGTATCAGCTCACTCAAAGGCGGTAATACGGTTATCCACAGAATCAGGGGATAACG
CAGGAAAGAACATGTGAGCAAAAGGCCAGCAAAAGGCCAGGAACCGTAAAAAGGCCGCGTTGCTGGCGTT
TTTCCATAGGCTCCGCCCCCCTGACGAGCATCACAAAAATCGACGCTCAAGTCAGAGGTGGCGAAACCCG
ACAGGACTATAAAGATACCAGGCGTTTCCCCCTGGAAGCTCCCTCGTGCGCTCTCCTGTTCCGACCCTGC
CGCTTACCGGATACCTGTCCGCCTTTCTCCCTTCGGGAAGCGTGGCGCTTTCTCAATGCTCACGCTGTAG
GTATCTCAGTTCGGTGTAGGTCGTTCGCTCCAAGCTGGGCTGTGTGCACGAACCCCCCGTTCAGCCCGAC
CGCTGCGCCTTATCCGGTAACTATCGTCTTGAGTCCAACCCGGTAAGACACGACTTATCGCCACTGGCAG
CAGCCACTGGTAACAGGATTAGCAGAGCGAGGTATGTAGGCGGTGCTACAGAGTTCTTGAAGTGGTGGCC
TAACTACGGCTACACTAGAAGGACAGTATTTGGTATCTGCGCTCTGCTGAAGCCAGTTACCTTCGGAAAA
AGAGTTGGTAGCTCTTGATCCGGCAAACAAACCACCGCTGGTAGCGGTGGTTTTTTTGTTTGCAAGCAGC
AGATTACGCGCAGAAAAAAAGGATCTCAAGAAGATCCTTTGATCTTTTCTACGGGGTCTGACGCTCAGTG
GAACGAAAACTCACGTTAAGGGATTTTGGTCATGAGATTATCAAAAAGGATCTTCACCTAGATCCTTTTA
AATTAAAAATGAAGTTTTAAATCAATCTAAAGTATATATGAGTAAACTTGGTCTGACAGTTACCAATGCT
TAATCAGTGAGGCACCTATCTCAGCGATCTGTCTATTTCGTTCATCCATAGTTGCCTGACTCCCCGTCGT
GTAGATAACTACGATACGGGAGGGCTTACCATCTGGCCCCAGTGCTGCAATGATACCGCGAGACCCACGC
TCACCGGCTCCAGATTTATCAGCAATAAACCAGCCAGCCGGAAGGGCCGAGCGCAGAAGTGGTCCTGCAA
CTTTATCCGCCTCCATCCAGTCTATTAATTGTTGCCGGGAAGCTAGAGTAAGTAGTTCGCCAGTTAATAG
TTTGCGCAACGTTGTTGCCATTGCTACAGGCATCGTGGTGTCACGCTCGTCGTTTGGTATGGCTTCATTC
AGCTCCGGTTCCCAACGATCAAGGCGAGTTACATGATCCCCCATGTTGTGCAAAAAAGCGGTTAGCTCCT
TCGGTCCTCCGATCGTTGTCAGAAGTAAGTTGGCCGCAGTGTTATCACTCATGGTTATGGCAGCACTGCA
TAATTCTCTTACTGTCATGCCATCCGTAAGATGCTTTTCTGTGACTGGTGAGTACTCAACCAAGTCATTC
TGAGAATAGTGTATGCGGCGACCGAGTTGCTCTTGCCCGGCGTCAATACGGGATAATACCGCGCCACATA
GCAGAACTTTAAAAGTGCTCATCATTGGAAAACGTTCTTCGGGGCGAAAACTCTCAAGGATCTTACCGCT
GTTGAGATCCAGTTCGATGTAACCCACTCGTGCACCCAACTGATCTTCAGCATCTTTTACTTTCACCAGC
GTTTCTGGGTGAGCAAAAACAGGAAGGCAAAATGCCGCAAAAAAGGGAATAAGGGCGACACGGAAATGTT
GAATACTCATACTCTTCCTTTTTCAATATTATTGAAGCATTTATCAGGGTTATTGTCTCATGAGCGGATA
CATATTTGAATGTATTTAGAAAAATAAACAAATAGGGGTTCCGCGCACATTTCCCCGAAAAGTGCCACCT
GACGTC
