>Addgene plasmid #22044 | HA-VHL Y98H-pRc/CMV | addgene partial sequence | sequence record 27851 | 22044 with T7
CCCTACGACGTGCCCGANTACGCCTCCCTCGGATCCGCCACCATGCCCCGGAGGGCGGAGAACTGGGACG
AGGCCGAGGTAGGCGCGGAGGAGGCAGGCGTCGAAGAGTACGGCCCTGAAGAAGACGGCGGGGAGGAGTC
GGGCGCCGAGGAGTCCGGCCCGGAAGAGTCCGGCCCGGAGGAACTGGGCGCCGAGGAGGAGATGGAGGCC
GGGCGGCCGCGGCCCGTGCTGCGCTCGGTGAACTCGCGCGAGCCCTCCCAGGTCATCTTCTGCAATCGCA
GTCCGCGCGTCGTGCTGCCCGTATGGCTCAACTTCGACGGCGAGCCGCAGCCCCACCCAACGCTGCCGCC
TGGCACGGGCCGCCGCATCCACAGCTACCGAGGTCACCTTTGGCTCTTCAGAGATGCAGGGACACACGAT
GGGCTTCTGGTTAACCAAACTGAATTATTTGTGCCATCTCTCAATGTTGACGGACAGCCTATTTTTGCCA
ATATCACACTGCCAGTGTATACTCTGAAAGAGCGATGCCTCCAGGTTGTCCGGAGCCTAGTCAAGCCTGA
GAATTACAGGAGACTGGACATCGTCAGGTCGCTCTACGAAGATCTGGAAGACCACCCAAATGTGCAGAAA
GACCTGGAGCGGCTGACACAGGAGCGCATTGCACATCAACGGATGGGAGATTGAATTCTGCAGATATCCA
TCACACTGGCGGCCGCTCGAGCATGCATCTAGAGGGCCCTATTCTATAGTGTCACCTAAATGCTAGAGCT
CGCTGATCAN
